Addgene plasmid #162551: px330-Apob-4
Purpose: sgRNA targeting Apob
Depositing lab: Amaia Lujambio. Depositing organization: Icahn School of Medicine at Mount Sinai. Publication: Cooperation between distinct cancer driver genes underlies inter-tumor heterogeneity in hepatocellular carcinoma. Molina-Sanchez P, Ruiz de Galarreta M, Yao MA, Lindblad KE, Bresnahan E, Bitterman E, Martin TC, Rubenstein T, Nie K, Golas J, Choudhary S, Barcena-Varela M, Elmas A, Miguela V, Ding Y, Kan Z, Grinspan LT, Huang KL, Parsons RE, Shields DJ, Rollins RA, Lujambio A. Gastroenterology. 2020 Aug 16. pii: S0016-5085(20)35054-X. doi: 10.1053/j.gastro.2020.08.015. PubMed 32814112.
Backbone
  Vector backbone: px330
  Backbone manufacturer: Feng Zhang lab (Addgene plasmid # 42230)
  Backbone size w/o insert (bp): 8500
  Vector type: Mammalian Expression
Growth in bacteria
  Bacterial resistance: Ampicillin, 100 μg/mL
  Growth temperature: 37°C
  Growth strain: NEB Stable
  Copy number: Unknown
Gene/Insert
  Gene/Insert name: sgRNA targeting Apob
  gRNA/shRNA sequence: CAACCAGTGTACCCTTAAAG
  Species: M. musculus (mouse)
  Mutation: None
  Entrez Gene: Apob (a.k.a. Apo B-100, apob-100, apob-48)
  Promoter: U6
  Cloning method: Restriction Enzyme; 5′ cloning site BbsI (destroyed during cloning); 3′ cloning site BbsI (destroyed during cloning)
  Sequencing primers: 5′ hU6-F
Terms and licenses: Academic/Nonprofit Terms; Industry Terms: Not Available to Industry
How to cite: px330-Apob-4 was a gift from Amaia Lujambio (Addgene plasmid # 162551 ; http://n2t.net/addgene:162551 ; RRID:Addgene_162551)
