[The description below was written by a language model from this plasmid's Addgene catalogue record and pLannotate feature annotations shown in this document.]
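Description:
px330-Apob-4 is a mammalian expression plasmid of about 8.5 kb built on the px330 backbone, an all-in-one CRISPR/Cas9 vector that delivers both a single guide RNA and Streptococcus pyogenes Cas9 from one molecule. It is propagated in bacteria through a high-copy ColE1/pUC-type origin and selected with ampicillin via the β-lactamase (AmpR) gene. An f1 bacteriophage origin is also present, along with short annotated fragments of the pBR322 bom and rop regions that appear to be backbone remnants.

The insert is a 20-nt spacer directed against mouse Apob (apolipoprotein B), cloned between the backbone's BbsI sites, which were destroyed in the process. It sits between the human U6 RNA polymerase III promoter and the S. pyogenes gRNA scaffold, so the transcript is a complete sgRNA. A second partial scaffold fragment is annotated just downstream. The second cassette uses a CMV enhancer, chicken β-actin promoter and hybrid intron (a CBh-type arrangement) to drive Cas9. The annotation tool splits Cas9 into contiguous N- and C-terminal portions that together form one continuous reading frame, followed by a C-terminal nucleoplasmin nuclear localization signal and a bovine growth hormone polyadenylation signal. About 140 bp between the intron and the annotated Cas9 start are not annotated. A single AAV2 inverted terminal repeat lies after the poly(A) signal, but with only one ITR annotated the plasmid is not a packageable AAV genome.

Once in mouse cells, the sgRNA directs Cas9 to cut Apob, typically to disrupt the gene. The associated publication concerns cooperating cancer driver genes in hepatocellular carcinoma, which points to loss-of-function studies in mouse liver cancer models, although the record does not state the delivery method. The "-4" in the name suggests it is one of several Apob guides.
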