Features (pLannotate 1.2.2; 18 found; start..end, strand, type, name):
      1..241     +  promoter       U6 promoter: RNA polymerase III promoter for human U6 snRNA
    271..346     +  misc_RNA       gRNA scaffold: guide RNA scaffold for the Streptococcus pyogenes CRISPR/Cas9 system
    353..396     +  misc_RNA       gRNA scaffold (fragment): guide RNA scaffold for the Streptococcus pyogenes CRISPR/Cas9 system
    443..728     +  enhancer       CMV enhancer: human cytomegalovirus immediate early enhancer; contains an 18-bp deletion relative to the standard CMV enhancer
    730..1007    +  promoter       chicken β-actin promoter: No description available
   1008..1235    +  intron         hybrid intron: hybrid between chicken β-actin (CBA) and minute virus of mice (MMV) introns (Gray et al., 2011)
   1373..2974    +  CDS            Cas9(N): N-terminal portion of Streptococcus pyogenes Cas9 (Zetsche et al., 2015)
   2975..5473    +  CDS            Cas9(C): C-terminal portion of Streptococcus pyogenes Cas9 (Zetsche et al., 2015)
   5474..5521    +  CDS            nucleoplasmin NLS: bipartite nuclear localization signal from nucleoplasmin
   5555..5666    +  polyA_signal   bGH poly(A) signal: bovine growth hormone polyadenylation signal
   5771..5911    +  repeat_region  AAV2 ITR: inverted terminal repeat of adeno-associated virus serotype 2 inverted
   5916..5967    -  misc_feature   bom (fragment): basis of mobility region from pBR322
   5986..6441    +  rep_origin     f1 ori (sequence partly withheld): f1 bacteriophage origin of replication; arrow indicates direction of (+) strand synthesis
   6442..6491    -  misc_feature   bom (fragment): basis of mobility region from pBR322
   6593..6628    -  CDS            rop (fragment): Rop protein, which maintains plasmids at low copy number; rop
   6723..6827    +  promoter       AmpR promoter: bla
   6828..7688    +  CDS            AmpR: β-lactamase; bla; confers resistance to ampicillin, carbenicillin, and related antibiotics
   7859..8447    +  rep_origin     ori: high-copy-number ColE1/pMB1/pBR322/pUC origin of replication
>Addgene plasmid #162551 | px330-Apob-4 | addgene full sequence | sequence record 324835 | Addgene NGS Result
GAGGGCCTATTTCCCATGATTCCTTCATATTTGCATATACGATACAAGGCTGTTAGAGAGATAATTGGAA
TTAATTTGACTGTAAACACAAAGATATTAGTACAAAATACGTGACGTAGAAAGTAATAATTTCTTGGGTA
GTTTGCAGTTTTAAAATTATGTTTTAAAATGGACTATCATATGCTTACCGTAACTTGAAAGTATTTCGAT
TTCTTGGCTTTATATATCTTGTGGAAAGGACGAAACACCGCAACCAGTGTACCCTTAAAGGTTTTAGAGC
TAGAAATAGCAAGTTAAAATAAGGCTAGTCCGTTATCAACTTGAAAAAGTGGCACCGAGTCGGTGCTTTT
TTGTTTTAGAGCTAGAAATAGCAAGTTAAAATAAGGCTAGTCCGTTTTTAGCGCGTGCGCCAATTCTGCA
GACAAATGGCTCTAGAGGTACCCGTTACATAACTTACGGTAAATGGCCCGCCTGGCTGACCGCCCAACGA
CCCCCGCCCATTGACGTCAATAGTAACGCCAATAGGGACTTTCCATTGACGTCAATGGGTGGAGTATTTA
CGGTAAACTGCCCACTTGGCAGTACATCAAGTGTATCATATGCCAAGTACGCCCCCTATTGACGTCAATG
ACGGTAAATGGCCCGCCTGGCATTGTGCCCAGTACATGACCTTATGGGACTTTCCTACTTGGCAGTACAT
CTACGTATTAGTCATCGCTATTACCATGGTCGAGGTGAGCCCCACGTTCTGCTTCACTCTCCCCATCTCC
CCCCCCTCCCCACCCCCAATTTTGTATTTATTTATTTTTTAATTATTTTGTGCAGCGATGGGGGCGGGGG
GGGGGGGGGGGCGCGCGCCRGGSGGGGSGGGGSGGGGSGRGGGGSGGGGSGGGGSGAGGCGGAGAGGTGC
GGCGGCAGCCAATCAGAGCGGCGCGCTCCGAAAGTTTCCTTTTATGGCGAGGCGGCGGCGGCGGCGGCCC
TATAAAAAGCGAAGCGCGCGGCGGGCGGGAGTCGCTGCGCGCTGCCTTCGCCCCGTGCCCCGCTCCGCCG
CCGCCTCGCGCCGCCCGCCCCGGCTCTGACTGACCGCGTTACTCCCACAGGTGAGCGGGCGGGACGGCCC
TTCTCCTCCGGGCTGTAATTAGCTGAGCAAGAGGTAAGGGTTTAAGGGATGGTTGGTTGGTGGGGTATTA
ATGTTTAATTACCTGGAGCACCTGCCTGAAATCACTTTTTTTCAGGTTGGACCGGTGCCACCATGGACTA
TAAGGACCACGACGGAGACTACAAGGATCATGATATTGATTACAAAGACGATGACGATAAGATGGCCCCA
AAGAAGAAGCGGAAGGTCGGTATCCACGGAGTCCCAGCAGCCGACAAGAAGTACAGCATCGGCCTGGACA
TCGGCACCAACTCTGTGGGCTGGGCCGTGATCACCGACGAGTACAAGGTGCCCAGCAAGAAATTCAAGGT
GCTGGGCAACACCGACCGGCACAGCATCAAGAAGAACCTGATCGGAGCCCTGCTGTTCGACAGCGGCGAA
ACAGCCGAGGCCACCCGGCTGAAGAGAACCGCCAGAAGAAGATACACCAGACGGAAGAACCGGATCTGCT
ATCTGCAAGAGATCTTCAGCAACGAGATGGCCAAGGTGGACGACAGCTTCTTCCACAGACTGGAAGAGTC
CTTCCTGGTGGAAGAGGATAAGAAGCACGAGCGGCACCCCATCTTCGGCAACATCGTGGACGAGGTGGCC
TACCACGAGAAGTACCCCACCATCTACCACCTGAGAAAGAAACTGGTGGACAGCACCGACAAGGCCGACC
TGCGGCTGATCTATCTGGCCCTGGCCCACATGATCAAGTTCCGGGGCCACTTCCTGATCGAGGGCGACCT
GAACCCCGACAACAGCGACGTGGACAAGCTGTTCATCCAGCTGGTGCAGACCTACAACCAGCTGTTCGAG
GAAAACCCCATCAACGCCAGCGGCGTGGACGCCAAGGCCATCCTGTCTGCCAGACTGAGCAAGAGCAGAC
GGCTGGAAAATCTGATCGCCCAGCTGCCCGGCGAGAAGAAGAATGGCCTGTTCGGAAACCTGATTGCCCT
GAGCCTGGGCCTGACCCCCAACTTCAAGAGCAACTTCGACCTGGCCGAGGATGCCAAACTGCAGCTGAGC
AAGGACACCTACGACGACGACCTGGACAACCTGCTGGCCCAGATCGGCGACCAGTACGCCGACCTGTTTC
TGGCCGCCAAGAACCTGTCCGACGCCATCCTGCTGAGCGACATCCTGAGAGTGAACACCGAGATCACCAA
GGCCCCCCTGAGCGCCTCTATGATCAAGAGATACGACGAGCACCACCAGGACCTGACCCTGCTGAAAGCT
CTCGTGCGGCAGCAGCTGCCTGAGAAGTACAAAGAGATTTTCTTCGACCAGAGCAAGAACGGCTACGCCG
GCTACATTGACGGCGGAGCCAGCCAGGAAGAGTTCTACAAGTTCATCAAGCCCATCCTGGAAAAGATGGA
CGGCACCGAGGAACTGCTCGTGAAGCTGAACAGAGAGGACCTGCTGCGGAAGCAGCGGACCTTCGACAAC
GGCAGCATCCCCCACCAGATCCACCTGGGAGAGCTGCACGCCATTCTGCGGCGGCAGGAAGATTTTTACC
CATTCCTGAAGGACAACCGGGAAAAGATCGAGAAGATCCTGACCTTCCGCATCCCCTACTACGTGGGCCC
TCTGGCCAGGGGAAACAGCAGATTCGCCTGGATGACCAGAAAGAGCGAGGAAACCATCACCCCCTGGAAC
TTCGAGGAAGTGGTGGACAAGGGCGCTTCCGCCCAGAGCTTCATCGAGCGGATGACCAACTTCGATAAGA
ACCTGCCCAACGAGAAGGTGCTGCCCAAGCACAGCCTGCTGTACGAGTACTTCACCGTGTATAACGAGCT
GACCAAAGTGAAATACGTGACCGAGGGAATGAGAAAGCCCGCCTTCCTGAGCGGCGAGCAGAAAAAGGCC
ATCGTGGACCTGCTGTTCAAGACCAACCGGAAAGTGACCGTGAAGCAGCTGAAAGAGGACTACTTCAAGA
AAATCGAGTGCTTCGACTCCGTGGAAATCTCCGGCGTGGAAGATCGGTTCAACGCCTCCCTGGGCACATA
CCACGATCTGCTGAAAATTATCAAGGACAAGGACTTCCTGGACAATGAGGAAAACGAGGACATTCTGGAA
GATATCGTGCTGACCCTGACACTGTTTGAGGACAGAGAGATGATCGAGGAACGGCTGAAAACCTATGCCC
ACCTGTTCGACGACAAAGTGATGAAGCAGCTGAAGCGGCGGAGATACACCGGCTGGGGCAGGCTGAGCCG
GAAGCTGATCAACGGCATCCGGGACAAGCAGTCCGGCAAGACAATCCTGGATTTCCTGAAGTCCGACGGC
TTCGCCAACAGAAACTTCATGCAGCTGATCCACGACGACAGCCTGACCTTTAAAGAGGACATCCAGAAAG
CCCAGGTGTCCGGCCAGGGCGATAGCCTGCACGAGCACATTGCCAATCTGGCCGGCAGCCCCGCCATTAA
GAAGGGCATCCTGCAGACAGTGAAGGTGGTGGACGAGCTCGTGAAAGTGATGGGCCGGCACAAGCCCGAG
AACATCGTGATCGAAATGGCCAGAGAGAACCAGACCACCCAGAAGGGACAGAAGAACAGCCGCGAGAGAA
TGAAGCGGATCGAAGAGGGCATCAAAGAGCTGGGCAGCCAGATCCTGAAAGAACACCCCGTGGAAAACAC
CCAGCTGCAGAACGAGAAGCTGTACCTGTACTACCTGCAGAATGGGCGGGATATGTACGTGGACCAGGAA
CTGGACATCAACCGGCTGTCCGACTACGATGTGGACCATATCGTGCCTCAGAGCTTTCTGAAGGACGACT
CCATCGACAACAAGGTGCTGACCAGAAGCGACAAGAACCGGGGCAAGAGCGACAACGTGCCCTCCGAAGA
GGTCGTGAAGAAGATGAAGAACTACTGGCGGCAGCTGCTGAACGCCAAGCTGATTACCCAGAGAAAGTTC
GACAATCTGACCAAGGCCGAGAGAGGCGGCCTGAGCGAACTGGATAAGGCCGGCTTCATCAAGAGACAGC
TGGTGGAAACCCGGCAGATCACAAAGCACGTGGCACAGATCCTGGACTCCCGGATGAACACTAAGTACGA
CGAGAATGACAAGCTGATCCGGGAAGTGAAAGTGATCACCCTGAAGTCCAAGCTGGTGTCCGATTTCCGG
AAGGATTTCCAGTTTTACAAAGTGCGCGAGATCAACAACTACCACCACGCCCACGACGCCTACCTGAACG
CCGTCGTGGGAACCGCCCTGATCAAAAAGTACCCTAAGCTGGAAAGCGAGTTCGTGTACGGCGACTACAA
GGTGTACGACGTGCGGAAGATGATCGCCAAGAGCGAGCAGGAAATCGGCAAGGCTACCGCCAAGTACTTC
TTCTACAGCAACATCATGAACTTTTTCAAGACCGAGATTACCCTGGCCAACGGCGAGATCCGGAAGCGGC
CTCTGATCGAGACAAACGGCGAAACCGGGGAGATCGTGTGGGATAAGGGCCGGGATTTTGCCACCGTGCG
GAAAGTGCTGAGCATGCCCCAAGTGAATATCGTGAAAAAGACCGAGGTGCAGACAGGCGGCTTCAGCAAA
GAGTCTATCCTGCCCAAGAGGAACAGCGATAAGCTGATCGCCAGAAAGAAGGACTGGGACCCTAAGAAGT
ACGGCGGCTTCGACAGCCCCACCGTGGCCTATTCTGTGCTGGTGGTGGCCAAAGTGGAAAAGGGCAAGTC
CAAGAAACTGAAGAGTGTGAAAGAGCTGCTGGGGATCACCATCATGGAAAGAAGCAGCTTCGAGAAGAAT
CCCATCGACTTTCTGGAAGCCAAGGGCTACAAAGAAGTGAAAAAGGACCTGATCATCAAGCTGCCTAAGT
ACTCCCTGTTCGAGCTGGAAAACGGCCGGAAGAGAATGCTGGCCTCTGCCGGCGAACTGCAGAAGGGAAA
CGAACTGGCCCTGCCCTCCAAATATGTGAACTTCCTGTACCTGGCCAGCCACTATGAGAAGCTGAAGGGC
TCCCCCGAGGATAATGAGCAGAAACAGCTGTTTGTGGAACAGCACAAGCACTACCTGGACGAGATCATCG
AGCAGATCAGCGAGTTCTCCAAGAGAGTGATCCTGGCCGACGCTAATCTGGACAAAGTGCTGTCCGCCTA
CAACAAGCACCGGGATAAGCCCATCAGAGAGCAGGCCGAGAATATCATCCACCTGTTTACCCTGACCAAT
CTGGGAGCCCCTGCCGCCTTCAAGTACTTTGACACCACCATCGACCGGAAGAGGTACACCAGCACCAAAG
AGGTGCTGGACGCCACCCTGATCCACCAGAGCATCACCGGCCTGTACGAGACACGGATCGACCTGTCTCA
GCTGGGAGGCGACAAAAGGCCGGCGGCCACGAAAAAGGCCGGCCAGGCAAAAAAGAAAAAGTAAGAATTC
CTAGAGCTCGCTGATCAGCCTCGACTGTGCCTTCTAGTTGCCAGCCATCTGTTGTTTGCCCCTCCCCCGT
GCCTTCCTTGACCCTGGAAGGTGCCACTCCCACTGTCCTTTCCTAATAAAATGAGGAAATTGCATCGCAT
TGTCTGAGTAGGTGTCATTCTATTCTGGGGGGTGGGGTGGGGCAGGACAGCAAGGGGGAGGATTGGGAAG
AGAATAGCAGGCATGCTGGGGAGCGGCCGCAGGAACCCCTAGTGATGGAGTTGGCCACTCCCTCTCTGCG
CGCTCGCTCGCTCACTGAGGCCGGGCGACCAAAGGTCGCCCGACGCCCGGGCTTTGCCCGGGCGGCCTCA
GTGAGCGAGCGAGCGCGCAGCTGCCTGCAGGGGCGCCTGATGCGGTATTTTCTCCTTACGCATCTGTGCG
GTATTTCACACCGCATA
[95 nt withheld, positions 5968-6062]
T
[46 nt withheld, positions 6064-6109]
C
[141 nt withheld, positions 6111-6251]
CCTTTGACGTTGGAGTCCACGTTCTTT
[37 nt withheld, positions 6279-6315]
ACTCTATCTCGGGCTATTCTTTTGATTTATAAGGGATTTTGCCGATTTCGGTCTATTGGTTAAAAAATGA
GCTGATTTAACAAAAATTTAACGCGAATTTTAACAAAATATTAACGTTTACAATTTTATGGTGCACTCTC
AGTACAATCTGCTCTGATGCCGCATAGTTAAGCCAGCCCCGACACCCGCCAACACCCGCTGACGCGCCCT
GACGGGCTTGTCTGCTCCCGGCATCCGCTTACAGACAAGCTGTGACCGTCTCCGGGAGCTGCATGTGTCA
GAGGTTTTCACCGTCATCACCGAAACGCGCGAGACGAAAGGGCCTCGTGATACGCCTATTTTTATAGGTT
AATGTCATGATAATAATGGTTTCTTAGACGTCAGGTGGCACTTTTCGGGGAAATGTGCGCGGAACCCCTA
TTTGTTTATTTTTCTAAATACATTCAAATATGTATCCGCTCATGAGACAATAACCCTGATAAATGCTTCA
ATAATATTGAAAAAGGAAGAGTATGAGTATTCAACATTTCCGTGTCGCCCTTATTCCCTTTTTTGCGGCA
TTTTGCCTTCCTGTTTTTGCTCACCCAGAAACGCTGGTGAAAGTAAAAGATGCTGAAGATCAGTTGGGTG
CACGAGTGGGTTACATCGAACTGGATCTCAACAGCGGTAAGATCCTTGAGAGTTTTCGCCCCGAAGAACG
TTTTCCAATGATGAGCACTTTTAAAGTTCTGCTATGTGGCGCGGTATTATCCCGTATTGACGCCGGGCAA
GAGCAACTCGGTCGCCGCATACACTATTCTCAGAATGACTTGGTTGAGTACTCACCAGTCACAGAAAAGC
ATCTTACGGATGGCATGACAGTAAGAGAATTATGCAGTGCTGCCATAACCATGAGTGATAACACTGCGGC
CAACTTACTTCTGACAACGATCGGAGGACCGAAGGAGCTAACCGCTTTTTTGCACAACATGGGGGATCAT
GTAACTCGCCTTGATCGTTGGGAACCGGAGCTGAATGAAGCCATACCAAACGACGAGCGTGACACCACGA
TGCCTGTAGCAATGGCAACAACGTTGCGCAAACTATTAACTGGCGAACTACTTACTCTAGCTTCCCGGCA
ACAATTAATAGACTGGATGGAGGCGGATAAAGTTGCAGGACCACTTCTGCGCTCGGCCCTTCCGGCTGGC
TGGTTTATTGCTGATAAATCTGGAGCCGGTGAGCGTGGAAGCCGCGGTATCATTGCAGCACTGGGGCCAG
ATGGTAAGCCCTCCCGTATCGTAGTTATCTACACGACGGGGAGTCAGGCAACTATGGATGAACGAAATAG
ACAGATCGCTGAGATAGGTGCCTCACTGATTAAGCATTGGTAACTGTCAGACCAAGTTTACTCATATATA
CTTTAGATTGATTTAAAACTTCATTTTTAATTTAAAAGGATCTAGGTGAAGATCCTTTTTGATAATCTCA
TGACCAAAATCCCTTAACGTGAGTTTTCGTTCCACTGAGCGTCAGACCCCGTAGAAAAGATCAAAGGATC
TTCTTGAGATCCTTTTTTTCTGCGCGTAATCTGCTGCTTGCAAACAAAAAAACCACCGCTACCAGCGGTG
GTTTGTTTGCCGGATCAAGAGCTACCAACTCTTTTTCCGAAGGTAACTGGCTTCAGCAGAGCGCAGATAC
CAAATACTGTTCTTCTAGTGTAGCCGTAGTTAGGCCACCACTTCAAGAACTCTGTAGCACCGCCTACATA
CCTCGCTCTGCTAATCCTGTTACCAGTGGCTGCTGCCAGTGGCGATAAGTCGTGTCTTACCGGGTTGGAC
TCAAGACGATAGTTACCGGATAAGGCGCAGCGGTCGGGCTGAACGGGGGGTTCGTGCACACAGCCCAGCT
TGGAGCGAACGACCTACACCGAACTGAGATACCTACAGCGTGAGCTATGAGAAAGCGCCACGCTTCCCGA
AGGGAGAAAGGCGGACAGGTATCCGGTAAGCGGCAGGGTCGGAACAGGAGAGCGCACGAGGGAGCTTCCA
GGGGGAAACGCCTGGTATCTTTATAGTCCTGTCGGGTTTCGCCACCTCTGACTTGAGCGTCGATTTTTGT
GATGCTCGTCAGGGGGGCGGAGCCTATGGAAAAACGCCAGCAACGCGGCCTTTTTACGGTTCCTGGCCTT
TTGCTGGCCTTTTGCTCACATGT
